>Addgene plasmid #66163 | pCVD630 | addgene partial sequence | sequence record 115935 | pBRforEco 5'-AATAGGCGTATCACGAGGC-3'
CATCCACTCACGCATTAAGTGGGCTCGTCGTCAGGTCGGTAAGACGTTGTTTGATATTTCAAAGCATTTT
GGTGGTGATTTGGAAAGGGTGTTTGGGGCGTTGATTTCTAAGGAAATTCACGACGATTCACTCAACCTTC
CAGATTCTTATATGAAGTTAATTGATGAAATTATGGGTGATTAATATGAAATCTCGTTTTGTTGTTTTTG
GTGCCTCTCATTCTGAAGGGGTGAGTAGTAAGACTGGTGCACCTTATCTTATCCCAGTGCTTTTTGTTGG
TAAGCCGATTCGCCAGTGGAAAAACGATAAAGGCCAATGTTTGACGTTTGGCTTGCAGCATCAGGAAGTG
AAATTTGTATCCAGTGACGCGATGACCAGAAAACTCGAACAGACCGCCTTTCCGGTTCTTGTCACGTTTG
ACAATGAGCCAGACCCAGAAGACCCATCACGCAACCTCGTGATTGATTATCAAGTGGTGTGTTCCTTGTT
TGACAACGTGCCGGGCGGCAAGCCATTGGATAAACCTCAACCCATTAAATCTTGATGGACTTAACCCATT
ATGTCTGGAACGAGGCGCTCTATTTCGCGGTGGTCAAGGCCGTTCTCGTTCTGTTCTTTACATCCTTTGG
GATTGGCGCGGTTGCTAGTCTCATTTTATCCACGGTAAAGGAGAAGCTACATGTTTAGCTCACTGAAAAA
CAAACTTAATACCTTTAAAAGCACGCTTTCACTCGGGGTTTTCTTGCTGTTTTCCGCATTTGCTAACCAA
GCACTCGCGGCTGCTGATGCGGGTTTGGTCACGGAAGTCACCAAAACACTGGGCACCAGTAAAGATACGG
TGATTGCGCTTGGGCCGCTCATCATGGGCGTGGTG
