>Addgene plasmid #66163 | pCVD630 | addgene partial sequence | sequence record 116496 | MoCloF 5'-agcgaggaagcggaagagcg-3'
CGGTATTTCACACCGCATATGGTGCACTCTCAGTACAATCTGCTCTGATGCCGCATAGTTAAGCCAGTAT
ATACACTCCGCTATCGCTACGTGACTGGGTCATGGCTGCGCCCCGACACCCGCCAACACCCGCTGACGCG
CCCTGACGGGCTTGTCTGCTCCCGGCATCCGCTTACAGACAAGCTGTGACCGTCTCCGGGAGCTGCATGT
GTCAGAGGTTTTCACCGTCATCACCGAAACGCGCGAGGCAGAACAGTCGGTACGGCTGACCATCGGGTGC
CAGTGCGGGAGTTTCGTTCAGCACTGTCCTGCTCCTTGTGATGGTTTACAAACGTAAAAAGTCTCTTTAA
TACCTGTTTTTGCTTCATATTGTTCAGCGACAGCTTGCTGTACGGCAGGCACCAGCTCTTCCGGGATCAG
CGCGACGATACAGCCGCCAAATCCGCCGCCGGTCATGCGTACGCCACCTTTGTCGCCAATCACAGCTTTG
ACGATTTCTACCAGAGTGTCAATTTGCGGCACGGTGATTTCGAAATCATCGCGCATAGAGGCATGAGACT
CCGCCATCAACTCGCCCATACGTTTCAGGTCGCCTTGCTCCAGCGCGCTGGCAGCTTCAACGGTGCGGGC
GTTTTCAGTCAGTATATGACGCACGCGTTTTGCCACGATCGGGTCCAGTTCATGCGCAACAGCGTTGAAC
TCTTCAATGGTGACATCACGCAGGGCTGGCTGCTGGAAGAAACGCGCACCGGTTTCGCACTGTTCACGAC
GGGTGTTGTATTCGCTGCCAACCAGGGTACGTTTGAAGTTACTGTTGATGATGACGACAGCCACACCTT
