[The description below was written by a language model from this plasmid's Addgene catalogue record.]
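Description:
pCVD630 is a bacterial cloning plasmid built on the pCVD315 backbone that carries the ace gene, encoding the accessory cholera enterotoxin of Vibrio cholerae. It is maintained in standard E. coli cloning strains under ampicillin selection. The record lists the copy number as unknown and does not describe the origin of replication or other backbone features, and no feature table is provided, so the detailed architecture of the vector cannot be stated here.

The insert is a roughly 2.9 kb EcoRV fragment of genomic DNA from the El Tor V. cholerae strain E7946. Besides ace, the fragment includes 391 bp of the neighbouring zot gene (zonula occludens toxin), so only a partial zot sequence is present. This arrangement reflects the clustering of these toxin genes in what the associated publication calls a V. cholerae virulence cassette, in which Ace was described as the third toxin. The promoter driving ace is recorded as unknown. Because the insert is a native genomic fragment, it may carry its own upstream regulatory sequence, but the record does not confirm this, nor does it give the cloning method or insert orientation.

The stated purpose is simply cloning of the ace gene. The plasmid therefore serves as a source of ace and flanking sequence for subcloning, sequencing, or studies of the enterotoxin's contribution to cholera pathogenesis, rather than as a defined expression construct.
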