Addgene plasmid #66163: pCVD630
Purpose: cloning of ace gene
Depositing lab: James Kaper. Depositing organization: University of Maryland, Baltimore. Publication: Accessory cholera enterotoxin (Ace), the third toxin of a Vibrio cholerae virulence cassette. Trucksis M, Galen JE, Michalski J, Fasano A, Kaper JB. Proc Natl Acad Sci U S A. 1993 Jun 1;90(11):5267-71. PubMed 8389476.
Backbone
  Vector backbone: pCVD315
  Backbone manufacturer: Kaper lab, Addgene plasmid 63737
  Vector type: cloning vector
Growth in bacteria
  Bacterial resistance: Ampicillin, 100 μg/mL
  Growth temperature: 37°C
  Growth strain: DH5alpha
  Copy number: Unknown
Gene/Insert
  Gene/Insert name: ace (alt name: accessory cholera enterotoxin)
  Insert size (bp): 2900
  Promoter: Unknown
  Cloning method: Unknown
  Sequencing primers: 5′ pBRforEco; 3′ MoCloF
Terms and licenses: Academic/Nonprofit Terms; Industry Terms: Not Available to Industry
Depositor comments: Cloned ace gene from El tor Vibrio cholerae E7946 on a 2.9 Kb EcoRV fragment cloned into pCVD315. Also contains 391 bp of zot.
How to cite: pCVD630 was a gift from James Kaper (Addgene plasmid # 66163 ; http://n2t.net/addgene:66163 ; RRID:Addgene_66163)
